Addgene plasmid #193121: GB3271
Purpose: A2 Proximal promoter sequence consisting of the target sequences for the gRNA1 (GB1838) and gRNA2 (GB1839) flanked by random sequences.
Depositing lab: Diego Orzaez. Depositing organization: Instituto de Biologia Molecular y Celular de Plantas. Publication: GB_SynP: A Modular dCas9-Regulated Synthetic Promoter Collection for Fine-Tuned Recombinant Gene Expression in Plants. Moreno-Gimenez E, Selma S, Calvache C, Orzaez D. ACS Synth Biol. 2022 Sep 16;11(9):3037-3048. doi: 10.1021/acssynbio.2c00238. Epub 2022 Aug 31. PubMed 36044643.
Backbone
  Vector backbone: pUPD2
  Vector type: Synthetic Biology
Growth in bacteria
  Bacterial resistance: Chloramphenicol, 25 μg/mL
  Growth temperature: 37°C
  Growth strain: DH5alpha
  Copy number: High Copy
Gene/Insert
  Gene/Insert name: GB_SynP (A2) G1aG2b.7
  Species: Synthetic
  Cloning method: Restriction Enzyme; 5′ cloning site unknown (unknown if destroyed)
Terms and licenses: Academic/Nonprofit Terms; Industry Terms: Not Available to Industry
How to cite: GB3271 was a gift from Diego Orzaez (Addgene plasmid # 193121 ; http://n2t.net/addgene:193121 ; RRID:Addgene_193121)
