[The description below was written by a language model from this plasmid's Addgene catalogue record and pLannotate feature annotations shown in this document.]
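Description:
GB3271 is a small (about 2.3 kb) GoldenBraid-style part-domestication plasmid built on the pUPD2 backbone, carrying a synthetic DNA part rather than an expression cassette. It is maintained in E. coli through a high-copy ColE1/pUC-type origin and selected with chloramphenicol. Resistance comes from the cat gene, which is driven by its native promoter, followed by the lambda t0 terminator, and annotated as spanning the numbering origin of the circular sequence. The cloning region lies between BioBrick prefix and suffix sequences. A putative bacterial terminator on one side and the his operon terminator on the other insulate the part from read-through transcription coming from the backbone.

The insert, GB_SynP (A2) G1aG2b.7, occupies the roughly 190 bp gap between the prefix and suffix and has no annotation of its own in the feature table, as expected for a fully synthetic sequence. According to the record it is an "A2" proximal promoter module: it contains the target sequences for two guide RNAs, gRNA1 and gRNA2 (supplied from separate constructs in the same collection), embedded in random flanking sequence. It has no coding sequence, and nothing in the record indicates promoter activity when used alone. Instead, it is one interchangeable building block of the GB_SynP collection of dCas9-regulated synthetic promoters for plants. In that system, a proximal part like this one is assembled with other promoter segments, and the guide target sites allow dCas9-based regulators to be recruited upstream of a gene of interest to tune recombinant expression. The record does not state the exact cloning sites used or the overhangs that flank the part.
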