Features (pLannotate 1.2.2; 8 found; start..end, strand, type, name):
    305..402     -  promoter       cat promoter: promoter of the E. coli cat gene encoding chloramphenicol acetyltransferase
    488..531     -  terminator     bacterial terminator: putative bacterial transcription terminator
    534..555     +  misc_feature   BioBrick prefix: BioBrick prefix for parts that do not start with "ATG"
    747..766     +  misc_feature   BioBrick suffix: universal suffix for all parts
    767..824     +  terminator     his operon terminator: This putative transcriptin terminator from the E. coli his operon has a 2-bp deletion introduced during synthesis. Its efficiency has not been determined.
   1019..1607    -  rep_origin     ori: high-copy-number ColE1/pMB1/pBR322/pUC origin of replication
   1790..1884    -  terminator     lambda t0 terminator: transcription terminator from phage lambda
   1908..304     -  CDS            cat (across the origin): CAT_ECOLX - Experimental evidence at protein level: Swiss-Prot protein existence level 1. This enzyme is an effector of chloramphenicol resistance in bacteria. From Escherichia coli. This protein is used as a marker in many commonly used cloning vectors, such as pACYC184.
>Addgene plasmid #193121 | GB3271 | addgene full sequence | sequence record 380409 | Addgene NGS Result
ACGTTTCAGTTTGCTCATGGAAAACGGTGTAACAAGGGTGAACACTATCCCATATCACCAGCTCACCGTC
TTTCATTGCCATACGAAATTCCGGATGAGCATTCATCAGGCGGGCAAGAATGTGAATAAAGGCCGGATAA
AACTTGTGCTTATTTTTCTTTACGGTCTTTAAAAAGGCCGTAATATCCAGCTGAACGGTCTGGTTATAGG
TACATTGAGCAACTGACTGAAATGCCTCAAAATGTTCTTTACGATGCCATTGGGATATATCAACGGTGGT
ATATCCAGTGATTTTTTTCTCCATTTTAGCTTCCTTAGCTCCTGAAAATCTCGATAACTCAAAAAATACG
CCCGGTAGTGATCTTATTTCATTATGGTGAAAGTTGGAACCTCTTACGTGCCCGATCAACTCGAGTGCCA
CCTGACGTCTAAGAAACCATTATTATCATGACATTAACCTATAAAAATAGGCGTATCACGAGGCAGAATT
TCAGATAAAAAAAATCCTTAGCTTTCGCTAAGGATGATTTCTGGAATTCGCGGCCGCTTCTAGAGCGATG
AGTGGTCTCGTGACGCTGTATCTAATAGAATCTTCGGCTATTAGTGGCTGCGGCAAAATATCTTCTAAGC
GAATCCGTCTTCTCTCACCAACCAGTCTCCTGTGCTCGGTGGTCAAATGGTATCGTGGCTGCGTAATCAG
CCGTATCCAGCAACACTACGCTATCTCCCTGAGACCACTCATCGCGACTAGTAGCGGCCGCTGCAGTCCG
GCAAAAAAGGGCAAGGTGTCACCACCCTGCCCTTTTTCTTTAAAACCGAAAAGATTACTTCGCGTTATGC
AGGCTTCCTCGCTCACTGACTCGCTGCGCTCGGTCGTTCGGCTGCGGCGAGCGGTATCAGCTCACTCAAA
GGCGGTAATACGGTTATCCACAGAATCAGGGGATAACGCAGGAAAGAACATGTGAGCAAAAGGCCAGCAA
AAGGCCAGGAACCGTAAAAAGGCCGCGTTGCTGGCGTTTTTCCACAGGCTCCGCCCCCCTGACGAGCATC
ACAAAAATCGACGCTCAAGTCAGAGGTGGCGAAACCCGACAGGACTATAAAGATACCAGGCGTTTCCCCC
TGGAAGCTCCCTCGTGCGCTCTCCTGTTCCGACCCTGCCGCTTACCGGATACCTGTCCGCCTTTCTCCCT
TCGGGAAGCGTGGCGCTTTCTCATAGCTCACGCTGTAGGTATCTCAGTTCGGTGTAGGTCGTTCGCTCCA
AGCTGGGCTGTGTGCACGAACCCCCCGTTCAGCCCGACCGCTGCGCCTTATCCGGTAACTATCGTCTTGA
GTCCAACCCGGTAAGACACGACTTATCGCCACTGGCAGCAGCCACTGGTAACAGGATTAGCAGAGCGAGG
TATGTAGGCGGTGCTACAGAGTTCTTGAAGTGGTGGCCTAACTACGGCTACACTAGAAGAACAGTATTTG
GTATCTGCGCTCTGCTGAAGCCAGTTACCTTCGGAAAAAGAGTTGGTAGCTCTTGATCCGGCAAACAAAC
CACCGCTGGTAGCGGTGGTTTTTTTGTTTGCAAGCAGCAGATTACGCGCAGAAAAAAAGGATCTCAAGAA
GATCCTTTGATCTTTTCTACGGGGTCTGACGCTCAGTGGAACGAAAACTCACGTTAAGGGATTTTGGTCA
TGAGATTATCAAAAAGGATCTTCACCTAGATCCTTTTAAATTAAAAATGAAGTTTTAAATCAATCTAAAG
TATATATGAGTAAACTTGGTCTGACAGCTCGAGGCTTGGATTCTCACCAATAAAAAACGCCCGGCGGCAA
CCGAGCGTTCTGAACAAATCCAGATGGAGTTCTGAGGTCATTACTGGATCTATCAACAGGAGTCCAAGCG
AGCTCGATATCAAATTACGCCCCGCCCTGCCACTCGTCGCAGTACTGTTGTAATTCATTAAGCATTCTGC
CGACATGGAAGCCATCACAAACGGCATGATGAACCTGAATCGCCAGCGGCATCAGCACCTTGTCGCCTTG
CGTATAATATTTGCCCATGGTGAAAACGGGGGCGAAGAAGTTGTCCATATTGGCCACGTTTAAATCAAAA
CTGGTGAAACTCACCCAGGGATTGGCTGATACGAAAAACATATTCTCAATAAACCCTTTAGGGAAATAGG
CCAGGTTTTCACCGTAACACGCCACATCTTGCGAATATATGTGTAGAAACTGCCGGAAATCGTCGTGGTA
TTCACTCCAGAGTGATGAAA
